Addgene plasmid #200151: pHHYTK157
Purpose: Type 2 part for Modular Cloning in Yeast
Depositing lab: Johannes Herrmann. Depositing organization: Rheinland-Pfälzische Technische Universität Kaiserslautern. Publication: A modular cloning (MoClo) toolkit for reliable intracellular protein targeting in the yeast Saccharomyces cerevisiae. Simakin P, Koch C, Herrmann JM. Microb Cell. 2023 Feb 28;10(4):78-87. doi: 10.15698/mic2023.04.794. eCollection 2023 Apr 3. PubMed 37009624.
Backbone
  Vector backbone: pYTK001
  Backbone manufacturer: John Dueber Lab, https://doi.org/10.1021/sb500366v
  Vector type: Bacterial Expression, Synthetic Biology
Growth in bacteria
  Bacterial resistance: Chloramphenicol, 25 μg/mL
  Growth temperature: 37°C
  Growth strain: DH5alpha
  Copy number: High Copy
Gene/Insert
  Gene/Insert name: pSP6_Kozak
  Species: Synthetic
  Insert size (bp): 29
  Cloning method: Restriction Enzyme; 5′ cloning site BsmBI (destroyed during cloning); 3′ cloning site BsmBI (destroyed during cloning)
Terms and licenses: Academic/Nonprofit Terms; Industry Terms: Not Available to Industry
How to cite: pHHYTK157 was a gift from Johannes Herrmann (Addgene plasmid # 200151 ; http://n2t.net/addgene:200151 ; RRID:Addgene_200151)
