[The description below was written by a language model from this plasmid's Addgene catalogue record and pLannotate feature annotations shown in this document.]
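Description:
pHHYTK157 is a small (about 1.7 kb) part plasmid for the yeast Modular Cloning (MoClo) system, built in the pYTK001 entry vector of the Yeast Toolkit. It is a storage and donor plasmid rather than an expression vector in its own right. It is maintained in E. coli at high copy through a ColE1/pUC-type origin of replication and selected with chloramphenicol by a cat (chloramphenicol acetyltransferase) gene driven by its native cat promoter. A minimal lambda t0 terminator sits at the end of the resistance cassette. No yeast origin, centromere or auxotrophic marker is annotated, as expected for a part vector that only supplies a module for later assemblies.

The payload is a 29 bp synthetic insert named pSP6_Kozak, catalogued as a Type 2 part, the position that holds the promoter in the toolkit's assembly scheme. The feature table annotates the bacteriophage SP6 RNA polymerase promoter within this insert. By its name, the remaining bases supply a Kozak-type translation initiation context, although that element is not separately annotated. The insert was introduced through BsmBI sites that were destroyed during cloning, the usual route for domesticating parts into pYTK001. In this system the part is then normally released with a second Type IIS enzyme for Golden Gate assembly with neighbouring part types such as coding sequences and terminators.

Placing an SP6 promoter and Kozak context in the promoter slot would allow an assembled coding sequence to be transcribed by SP6 polymerase, for example for in vitro transcription and translation. The record itself states only that this is a Type 2 part from a toolkit for intracellular protein targeting in Saccharomyces cerevisiae.
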