Features (pLannotate 1.2.2; 5 found; start..end, strand, type, name):
     14..32      +  promoter       SP6 promoter: promoter for bacteriophage SP6 RNA polymerase
     56..90      -  terminator     lambda t0 terminator: minimal transcription terminator from phage lambda (Scholtissek and Grosse, 1987)
    164..820     -  CDS            cat: CAT_ECOLX - Experimental evidence at protein level: Swiss-Prot protein existence level 1. This enzyme is an effector of chloramphenicol resistance in bacteria. From Escherichia coli. This protein is used as a marker in many commonly used cloning vectors, such as pACYC184.
    821..918     -  promoter       cat promoter: promoter of the E. coli cat gene encoding chloramphenicol acetyltransferase
   1002..1590    +  rep_origin     ori: high-copy-number ColE1/pMB1/pBR322/pUC origin of replication
>Addgene plasmid #200151 | pHHYTK157 | addgene full sequence | sequence record 392154 | Addgene NGS Result
TCGGTCTCAAACGATTTAGGTGACACTATAGAAGCCACTATGTGAGACCAGACCAATAAAAAACGCCCGG
CGGCAACCGAGCGTTCTGAACAAATCCAGATGGAGTTCTGAGGTCATTACTGGATCTATCAACAGGAGTC
CAAGCGAGCTCGATATCAAATTACGCCCCGCCCTGCCACTCATCGCAGTACTGTTGTAATTCATTAAGCA
TTCTGCCGACATGGAAGCCATCACAAACGGCATGATGAACCTGAATCGCCAGCGGCATCAGCACCTTGTC
GCCTTGCGTATAATATTTGCCCATGGTGAAAACGGGGGCGAAGAAGTTGTCCATATTGGCCACGTTTAAA
TCAAAACTGGTGAAACTCACCCAGGGATTGGCTGAAACGAAAAACATATTCTCAATAAACCCTTTAGGGA
AATAGGCCAGGTTTTCACCGTAACACGCCACATCTTGCGAATATATGTGTAGAAACTGCCGGAAATCGTC
GTGGTATTCACTCCAGAGCGATGAAAACGTTTCAGTTTGCTCATGGAAAACGGTGTAACAAGGGTGAACA
CTATCCCATATCACCAGCTCACCGTCTTTCATTGCCATACGAAATTCCGGATGAGCATTCATCAGGCGGG
CAAGAATGTGAATAAAGGCCGGATAAAACTTGTGCTTATTTTTCTTTACGGTCTTTAAAAAGGCCGTAAT
ATCCAGCTGAACGGTCTGGTTATAGGTACATTGAGCAACTGACTGAAATGCCTCAAAATGTTCTTTACGA
TGCCATTGGGATATATCAACGGTGGTATATCCAGTGATTTTTTTCTCCATTTTAGCTTCCTTAGCTCCTG
AAAATCTCGATAACTCAAAAAATACGCCCGGTAGTGATCTTATTTCATTATGGTGAAAGTTGGAACCTCT
TACGTGCCCGATCAATCATGACCAAAATCCCTTAACGTGAGTTTTCGTTCCACTGAGCGTCAGACCCCGT
AGAAAAGATCAAAGGATCTTCTTGAGATCCTTTTTTTCTGCGCGTAATCTGCTGCTTGCAAACAAAAAAA
CCACCGCTACCAGCGGTGGTTTGTTTGCCGGATCAAGAGCTACCAACTCTTTTTCCGAAGGTAACTGGCT
TCAGCAGAGCGCAGATACCAAATACTGTTCTTCTAGTGTAGCCGTAGTTAGGCCACCACTTCAAGAACTC
TGTAGCACCGCCTACATACCTCGCTCTGCTAATCCTGTTACCAGTGGCTGCTGCCAGTGGCGATAAGTCG
TGTCTTACCGGGTTGGACTCAAGACGATAGTTACCGGATAAGGCGCAGCGGTCGGGCTGAACGGGGGGTT
CGTGCACACAGCCCAGCTTGGAGCGAACGACCTACACCGAACTGAGATACCTACAGCGTGAGCTATGAGA
AAGCGCCACGCTTCCCGAAGGGAGAAAGGCGGACAGGTATCCGGTAAGCGGCAGGGTCGGAACAGGAGAG
CGCACGAGGGAGCTTCCAGGGGGAAACGCCTGGTATCTTTATAGTCCTGTCGGGTTTCGCCACCTCTGAC
TTGAGCGTCGATTTTTGTGATGCTCGTCAGGGGGGCGGAGCCTATGGAAAAACGCCAGCAACGCGGCCTT
TTTACGGTTCCTGGCCTTTTGCTGGCCTTTTGCTCACATGTTCTTTCCTGCGTTATCCCCTGATTCTGTG
GATAACCGTAG
